>Addgene plasmid #169533 | pTS2395-Tier1-PhCMV-Igk_mRuby2_KDEL | addgene full sequence | sequence record 364987 | Addgene NGS Result
GAATGTATTTAGAAAAATAAACAAATAGGGGTTCCGCGCACATTTCCCCGAAAAGTGCCACCTGACGTCG
ACGGATCGGGAGATCTCCACGCGTGGTACCCTCGAGTTGACATTGATTATTGAGTAGTTATTAATAGTAA
TCAATTACGGGGTCATTAGTTCATAGCCCATATATGGAGTTCCGCGTTACATAACTTACGGTAAATGGCC
CGCCTGGCTGACCGCCCAACGACCCCCGCCCATTGACGTCAATAATGACGTATGTTCCCATAGTAACGCC
AATAGGGACTTTCCATTGACGTCAATGGGTGGAGTATTTACGGTAAACTGCCCACTTGGCAGTACATCAA
GTGTATCATATGCCAAGTACGCCCCCTATTGACGTCAATGACGGTAAATGGCCCGCCTGGCATTATGCCC
AGTACATGACCTTATGGGACTTTCCTACTTGGCAGTACATCTACGTATTAGTCATCGCTATTACCATGGT
GATGCGGTTTTGGCAGTACATCAATGGGCGTGGATAGCGGTTTGACTCACGGGGATTTCCAAGTCTCCAC
CCCATTGACGTCAATGGGAGTTTGTTTTGGCACCAAAATCAACGGGACTTTCCAAAATGTCGTAACAACT
CCGCCCCATTGACGCAAATGGGCGGTAGGCGTGTACGGTGGGAGGTCTATATAAGCAGAGCTCTCTGGCT
AACTAGAGAACCCACTGCTTACTGGCTTATCGAAATTAATACGACTCACTATAGGGAGACCCAAGCTGTT
CGAAGCGGAATTCACCATGACTAGTGAGACAGACACACTCCTGCTATGGGTACTGCTGCTCTGGGTTCCA
GGTTCCACTGGTGACGCTAGTGGTGGTTCTGGTGTGTCTAAGGGCGAAGAGCTGATCAAGGAAAATATGC
GTATGAAGGTGGTCATGGAAGGTTCGGTCAACGGCCACCAATTCAAATGCACAGGTGAAGGAGAAGGCAA
TCCGTACATGGGAACTCAAACCATGAGGATCAAAGTCATCGAGGGAGGACCCCTGCCATTTGCCTTTGAC
ATTCTTGCCACGTCGTTCATGTATGGCAGCCGTACTTTTATCAAGTACCCGAAAGGCATTCCTGATTTCT
TTAAACAGTCCTTTCCTGAGGGTTTTACTTGGGAAAGAGTTACGAGATACGAAGATGGTGGAGTCGTCAC
CGTCATGCAGGACACCAGCCTTGAGGATGGCTGTCTCGTTTACCACGTCCAAGTCAGAGGGGTAAACTTT
CCCTCCAATGGTCCCGTGATGCAGAAGAAGACCAAGGGTTGGGAGCCTAATACAGAGATGATGTATCCAG
CAGATGGTGGTCTGAGGGGATACACTCATATGGCACTGAAAGTTGATGGTGGTGGCCATCTGTCTTGCTC
TTTCGTAACAACTTACAGGTCAAAAAAGACCGTCGGGAACATCAAGATGCCCGGTATCCATGCCGTTGAT
CACCGCCTGGAAAGGTTAGAGGAAAGTGACAATGAAATGTTCGTAGTACAACGCGAACACGCAGTTGCCA
AGTTCGCCGGGCTTGGTGGTGGGATGGACGAGCTGTACAAGGCTAGCGGATCCAAGGACGAGCTGTAAGA
ACAAAAACTTATTTCTGAAGAGGATCTGTGATGACGTAACAATTACGGGTCTACCATCGAGGGCCTGCTC
GATCTCCCGGACGACGACGCCCCGAAGAGGCGGGGTCTAGAAAGCTTTGAGGCCGGCCTGCAGGGATCAG
CCTCGACTGTGCCTTCTAGTTGCCAGCCATCTGTTGTTTGCCCCTCCCCCGTGCCTTCCTTGACCCTGGA
AGGTGCCACTCCCACTGTCCTTTCCTAATAAAATGAGGAAATTGCATCGCATTGTCTGAGTAGGTGTCAT
TCTATTCTGGGGGGTGGGGTGGGGCAGGACAGCAAGGGGGAGGATTGGGAAGACAATAGCAGGCATGCTG
GGGATGCGGTGGGCTCTATGGCTTCTGAGGCGGAAAGAACCAGCTGGGGCTCTAGGGGGTATCCCC
[124 nt withheld, positions 2027-2150]
C
[91 nt withheld, positions 2152-2242]
A
[49 nt withheld, positions 2244-2292]
CCTTTGACGTTGGAGTCCACGTTCTTT
[37 nt withheld, positions 2320-2356]
ACCCTATCTCGGTCTATTCTTTTGATTTATAAGGGATTTTGCCGATTTCGGCCTATTGGTTAAAAAATGA
GCTGATTTAACAAAAATTTAACGCGAATTAATTCTGTGGAATGTGTGTCAGTTAGGGTGTGGAAAGTCCC
CAGGCTCCCCAGCAGGCAGAAGTATGCAAAGCATGCATCTCAATTAGTCAGCAACCAGGTGTGGAAAGTC
CCCAGGCTCCCCAGCAGGCAGAAGTATGCAAAGCATGCATCTCAATTAGTCAGCAACCATAGTCCCGCCC
CTAACTCCGCCCATCCCGCCCCTAACTCCGCCCAGTTCCGCCCATTCTCCGCCCCATGGCTGACTAATTT
TTTTTATTTATGCAGAGGCCGAGGCCGCCTCTGCCTCTGAGCTATTCCAGAAGTAGTGAGGAGGCTTTTT
TGGAGGCCTAGGCTTTTGCAAAAAGCTCCCGGGAGCTTGTATATCCATTTTCGGATCTGATCAAGAGACA
GGATGAGGATCGTTTCGCATGATTGAACAAGATGGATTGCACGCAGGTTCTCCGGCCGCTTGGGTGGAGA
GGCTATTCGGCTATGACTGGGCACAACAGACAATCGGCTGCTCTGATGCCGCCGTGTTCCGGCTGTCAGC
GCAGGGGCGCCCGGTTCTTTTTGTCAAGACCGACCTGTCCGGTGCCCTGAATGAACTGCAGGACGAGGCA
GCGCGGCTATCGTGGCTGGCCACGACGGGCGTTCCTTGCGCAGCTGTGCTCGACGTTGTCACTGAAGCGG
GAAGGGACTGGCTGCTATTGGGCGAAGTGCCGGGGCAGGATCTCCTGTCATCTCACCTTGCTCCTGCCGA
GAAAGTATCCATCATGGCTGATGCAATGCGGCGGCTGCATACGCTTGATCCGGCTACCTGCCCATTCGAC
CACCAAGCGAAACATCGCATCGAGCGAGCACGTACTCGGATGGAAGCCGGTCTTGTCGATCAGGATGATC
TGGACGAAGAGCATCAGGGGCTCGCGCCAGCCGAACTGTTCGCCAGGCTCAAGGCGCGCATGCCCGACGG
CGAGGATCTCGTCGTGACCCATGGCGATGCCTGCTTGCCGAATATCATGGTGGAAAATGGCCGCTTTTCT
GGATTCATCGACTGTGGCCGGCTGGGTGTGGCGGACCGCTATCAGGACATAGCGTTGGCTACCCGTGATA
TTGCTGAAGAGCTTGGCGGCGAATGGGCTGACCGCTTCCTCGTGCTTTACGGTATCGCCGCTCCCGATTC
GCAGCGCATCGCCTTCTATCGCCTTCTTGACGAGTTCTTCTGAGCGGGACTCTGGGGTTCGAAATGACCG
ACCAAGCGACGCCCAACCTGCCATCACGAGATTTCGATTCCACCGCCGCCTTCTATGAAAGGTTGGGCTT
CGGAATCGTTTTCCGGGACGCCGGCTGGATGATCCTCCAGCGCGGGGATCTCATGCTGGAGTTCTTCGCC
CACCCCAACTTGTTTATTGCAGCTTATAATGGTTACAAATAAAGCAATAGCATCACAAATTTCACAAATA
AAGCATTTTTTTCACTGCATTCTAGTTGTGGTTTGTCCAAACTCATCAATGTATCTTATCATGTCTGTAT
ACCGTCGACCTCTAGCTAGAGCTTGGCGTAATCATGGTCATAGCTGTTTCCTGTGTGAAATTGTTATCCG
CTCACAATTCCACACAACATACGAGCCGGAAGCATAAAGTGTAAAGCCTGGGGTGCCTAATGAGTGAGCT
AACTCACATTAATTGCGTTGCGCTCACTGCCCGCTTTCCAGTCGGGAAACCTGTCGTGCCAGCTGCATTA
ATGAATCGGCCAACGCGCGGGGAGAGGCGGTTTGCGTATTGGGCGCTCTTCCGCTTCCTCGCTCACTGAC
TCGCTGCGCTCGGTCGTTCGGCTGCGGCGAGCGGTATCAGCTCACTCAAAGGCGGTAATACGGTTATCCA
CAGAATCAGGGGATAACGCAGGAAAGAACATGTGAGCAAAAGGCCAGCAAAAGGCCAGGAACCGTAAAAA
GGCCGCGTTGCTGGCGTTTTTCCATAGGCTCCGCCCCCCTGACGAGCATCACAAAAATCGACGCTCAAGT
CAGAGGTGGCGAAACCCGACAGGACTATAAAGATACCAGGCGTTTCCCCCTGGAAGCTCCCTCGTGCGCT
CTCCTGTTCCGACCCTGCCGCTTACCGGATACCTGTCCGCCTTTCTCCCTTCGGGAAGCGTGGCGCTTTC
TCATAGCTCACGCTGTAGGTATCTCAGTTCGGTGTAGGTCGTTCGCTCCAAGCTGGGCTGTGTGCACGAA
CCCCCCGTTCAGCCCGACCGCTGCGCCTTATCCGGTAACTATCGTCTTGAGTCCAACCCGGTAAGACACG
ACTTATCGCCACTGGCAGCAGCCACTGGTAACAGGATTAGCAGAGCGAGGTATGTAGGCGGTGCTACAGA
GTTCTTGAAGTGGTGGCCTAACTACGGCTACACTAGAAGAACAGTATTTGGTATCTGCGCTCTGCTGAAG
CCAGTTACCTTCGGAAAAAGAGTTGGTAGCTCTTGATCCGGCAAACAAACCACCGCTGGTAGCGGTGGTT
TTTTTGTTTGCAAGCAGCAGATTACGCGCAGAAAAAAAGGATCTCAAGAAGATCCTTTGATCTTTTCTAC
GGGGTCTGACGCTCAGTGGAACGAAAACTCACGTTAAGGGATTTTGGTCATGAGATTATCAAAAAGGATC
TTCACCTAGATCCTTTTAAATTAAAAATGAAGTTTTAAATCAATCTAAAGTATATATGAGTAAACTTGGT
CTGACAGTTACCAATGCTTAATCAGTGAGGCACCTATCTCAGCGATCTGTCTATTTCGTTCATCCATAGT
TGCCTGACTCCCCGTCGTGTAGATAACTACGATACGGGAGGGCTTACCATCTGGCCCCAGTGCTGCAATG
ATACCGCGAGACCCACGCTCACCGGCTCCAGATTTATCAGCAATAAACCAGCCAGCCGGAAGGGCCGAGC
GCAGAAGTGGTCCTGCAACTTTATCCGCCTCCATCCAGTCTATTAATTGTTGCCGGGAAGCTAGAGTAAG
TAGTTCGCCAGTTAATAGTTTGCGCAACGTTGTTGCCATTGCTACAGGCATCGTGGTGTCACGCTCGTCG
TTTGGTATGGCTTCATTCAGCTCCGGTTCCCAACGATCAAGGCGAGTTACATGATCCCCCATGTTGTGCA
AAAAAGCGGTTAGCTCCTTCGGTCCTCCGATCGTTGTCAGAAGTAAGTTGGCCGCAGTGTTATCACTCAT
GGTTATGGCAGCACTGCATAATTCTCTTACTGTCATGCCATCCGTAAGATGCTTTTCTGTGACTGGTGAG
TACTCAACCAAGTCATTCTGAGAATAGTGTATGCGGCGACCGAGTTGCTCTTGCCCGGCGTCAATACGGG
ATAATACCGCGCCACATAGCAGAACTTTAAAAGTGCTCATCATTGGAAAACGTTCTTCGGGGCGAAAACT
CTCAAGGATCTTACCGCTGTTGAGATCCAGTTCGATGTAACCCACTCGTGCACCCAACTGATCTTCAGCA
TCTTTTACTTTCACCAGCGTTTCTGGGTGAGCAAAAACAGGAAGGCAAAATGCCGCAAAAAAGGGAATAA
GGGCGACACGGAAATGTTGAATACTCATACTCTTCCTTTTTCAATATTATTGAAGCATTTATCAGGGTTA
TTGTCTCATGAGCGGATACATATTT
Features (pLannotate 1.2.2; 21 found; start..end, strand, type, name):
    185..488     +  enhancer       CMV enhancer: human cytomegalovirus immediate early enhancer
    489..692     +  promoter       CMV promoter: human cytomegalovirus (CMV) immediate early promoter
    688..721     +  LTR            5' LTR (truncated) (fragment): truncated 5' long terminal repeat (LTR) from HIV-1
    737..755     +  promoter       T7 promoter: promoter for bacteriophage T7 RNA polymerase
    796..855     +  sig_peptide    Igκ leader: leader sequence from mouse immunoglobulin κ light chain
    874..1581    +  CDS            mRuby2: mRuby2 is a basic (constitutively fluorescent) red fluorescent protein published in 2012, derived from Entacmaea quadricolor. It has moderate acid sensitivity.
   1648..1715    +  CDS            rtTA (fragment): tetracycline-controlled transactivator, comprising a fusion of the reverse tetracycline repressor rTetR with the C-terminal activation domain of herpes simplex virus VP16 In the Tet-On® system, rtTA binds to the Tet-responsive element and stimulates transcription only in the presence of tetracycline or doxycycline.
   1757..1981    +  polyA_signal   bGH poly(A) signal: bovine growth hormone polyadenylation signal
   1985..2006    +  promoter       SV40 promoter (fragment): SV40 enhancer and early promoter
   2027..2455    +  rep_origin     f1 ori (sequence partly withheld): f1 bacteriophage origin of replication; arrow indicates direction of (+) strand synthesis
   2469..2798    +  promoter       SV40 promoter: SV40 enhancer and early promoter
   2865..3656    +  CDS            neo: KKA2_KLEPN - Also known as kan, nptII. Experimental evidence at protein level: Swiss-Prot protein existence level 1. Resistance to kanamycin, neomycin, paromomycin, ribostamycin, butirosin and gentamicin B. From Klebsiella pneumoniae.
   3680..3838    +  CDS            ble (fragment): BLE_KLEPN - Experimental evidence at protein level: Swiss-Prot protein existence level 1. Binding protein with a strong affinity to the bleomycin family of antibiotics. Binds to CL990; an antimitotic-antibiotic compound. From Klebsiella pneumoniae.
   3833..3954    +  polyA_signal   SV40 poly(A) signal: SV40 polyadenylation signal
   4027..4043    -  protein_bind   lac operator: The lac repressor binds to the lac operator to inhibit transcription in E. coli. This inhibition can be relieved by adding lactose or isopropyl-β-D-thiogalactopyranoside (IPTG). lac repressor encoded by lacI
   4051..4081    -  promoter       lac promoter: promoter for the E. coli lac operon
   4096..4117    -  protein_bind   CAP binding site: CAP binding activates transcription in the presence of cAMP. E. coli catabolite activator protein
   4130..4222    -  CDS            lacI (fragment): lac repressor; lacI; The lac repressor binds to the lac operator to inhibit transcription in E. coli. This inhibition can be relieved by adding lactose or isopropyl-β-D-thiogalactopyranoside (IPTG).
   4405..4993    -  rep_origin     ori: high-copy-number ColE1/pMB1/pBR322/pUC origin of replication
   5164..6024    -  CDS            AmpR: β-lactamase; bla; confers resistance to ampicillin, carbenicillin, and related antibiotics
   6025..38      -  promoter       AmpR promoter (across the origin): bla
