[The description below was written by a language model from this plasmid's Addgene catalogue record and pLannotate feature annotations shown in this document.]
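Description:
pTS2395-Tier1-PhCMV-Igk_mRuby2_KDEL is a mammalian expression plasmid of about 6.1 kb built on pMM1, a pcDNA3.1-derived backbone, and designated a Tier-1 vector within a modular plasmid architecture for mammalian synthetic biology. It is maintained in E. coli at high copy through a ColE1/pUC-type origin with β-lactamase (AmpR) conferring ampicillin resistance. It also carries an f1 phage origin. For selection in mammalian cells, an SV40 enhancer/early promoter drives the neomycin phosphotransferase gene, terminated by an SV40 polyadenylation signal, allowing G418 selection of stable transfectants.

The payload is a single expression unit in which the human cytomegalovirus immediate-early enhancer and promoter (PhCMV) drive a fusion of the mouse immunoglobulin κ light-chain leader to the monomeric red fluorescent protein mRuby2, followed by the bovine growth hormone polyadenylation signal. The Igκ signal peptide directs the nascent protein into the secretory pathway. The C-terminal KDEL motif named in the construct title is too short to be annotated in the feature table, but it acts as a retrieval signal that returns the protein from the Golgi. As a result, the red fluorescence accumulates in the endoplasmic reticulum. A T7 promoter lies between the CMV promoter and the coding region, as is typical of pcDNA3.1 derivatives.

Several short automated hits (fragments labelled HIV-1 LTR, rtTA, ble and lacI, plus lac promoter/operator remnants) are probably backbone or linker sequence similarities rather than functional elements. The plasmid serves as a constitutive ER-localized red fluorescent marker for transfected mammalian cells.
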