Addgene plasmid #169533: pTS2395-Tier1-PhCMV-Igk_mRuby2_KDEL
Purpose: Tier-1 vector encoding PhCMV-driven red fluorescent protein mRuby2 localized to the ER (PhCMV-Igk-mRuby2-KDEL-pA).
Depositing lab: Martin Fussenegger. Depositing organization: ETH Zurich (Swiss Federal Institute of Technology). Publication: A versatile plasmid architecture for mammalian synthetic biology (VAMSyB). Haellman V, Strittmatter T, Bertschi A, Stucheli P, Fussenegger M. Metab Eng. 2021 Jul;66:41-50. doi: 10.1016/j.ymben.2021.04.003. Epub 2021 Apr 18. PubMed 33857582.
Backbone
  Vector backbone: pMM1 (pcDNA3.1-based)
  Backbone size w/o insert (bp): 4435
  Vector type: Mammalian Expression
  Selectable markers: Neomycin (select with G418)
Growth in bacteria
  Bacterial resistance: Ampicillin, 100 μg/mL
  Growth temperature: 37°C
  Growth strain: DH5alpha
  Copy number: High Copy
Gene/Insert
  Gene/Insert name: PCMV-driven ER-localized monomeric red fluorescent protein mRuby2 (alt name: PCMV-ER-mRuby2)
  Species: H. sapiens (human), Synthetic
  Promoter: PhCMV
  Cloning method: Restriction Enzyme; 5′ cloning site Unknown (unknown if destroyed)
  Sequencing primers: 5′ AmpStart; 3′ BGH-rev
Terms and licenses: Academic/Nonprofit Terms; Industry Terms: Not Available to Industry
How to cite: pTS2395-Tier1-PhCMV-Igk_mRuby2_KDEL was a gift from Martin Fussenegger (Addgene plasmid # 169533 ; http://n2t.net/addgene:169533 ; RRID:Addgene_169533)
